>Addgene plasmid #108206 | pBsaGSCYP101A1 | addgene full sequence | sequence record 208357 | Addgene NGS Result
TTTACACTTTATGCTTCCGGCTCGTATGTTGTGTGGAATTGTGAGCGGATAACAATTTCACACAGGAAAC
AGCTATGACCATGATTACGAATTCGAGCTCGGGTCTCGGGAGGTAGCATGACTACCGAAACCATCCAGTC
TAACGCGAACCTGGCTCCGCTGCCGCCGCATGTGCCGGAACACCTGGTGTTCGACTTCGATATGTACAAC
CCGTCTAACCTGTCTGCGGGCGTTCAGGAAGCGTGGGCGGTGCTGCAGGAATCCAACGTTCCGGATCTGG
TGTGGACCCGCTGCAACGGCGGTCACTGGATCGCGACCCGTGGCCAGCTGATTCGTGAAGCATACGAAGA
TTACCGTCATTTCTCCTCTGAATGCCCGTTCATCCCGCGTGAGGCTGGTGAGGCGTACGATTTCATTCCG
ACTAGCATGGACCCGCCGGAGCAGCGCCAGTTTCGTGCGCTGGCGAACCAGGTTGTTGGTATGCCGGTTG
TGGATAAACTGGAGAACCGTATCCAGGAGCTGGCGTGCTCTCTGATTGAGTCTCTGCGTCCGCAGGGTCA
GTGCAACTTCACCGAAGACTACGCGGAACCGTTTCCGATCCGTATTTTCATGCTGCTGGCGGGTCTGCCG
GAGGAAGACATTCCGCACCTGAAGTATCTGACCGACCAGATGACTCGCCCGGATGGCTCTATGACCTTCG
CGGAGGCGAAAGAAGCGCTGTACGACTACCTGATCCCGATCATCGAACAGCGCCGTCAGAAGCCGGGTAC
CGACGCGATCTCTATCGTTGCGAACGGTCAGGTTAACGGTCGTCCGATTACCTCCGATGAAGCGAAACGT
ATGTGCGGTCTGCTGCTGGTGGGTGGTCTGGACACTGTTGTTAACTTCCTGTCTTTCTCTATGGAATTTC
TGGCTAAAAGCCCGGAACATCGTCAGGAACTGATCGAGCGTCCGGAGCGCATTCCGGCTGCGTGCGAAGA
ACTGCTGCGTCGCTTCTCTCTGGTTGCAGACGGTCGCATCCTGACCTCTGACTACGAGTTCCACGGTGTG
CAGCTGAAAAAAGGTGATCAGATCCTGCTGCCGCAGATGCTGAGCGGCCTGGACGAACGTGAAAACGCGT
GTCCGATGCACGTTGACTTTTCTCGCCAGAAGGTTTCTCACACTACTTTCGGTCACGGCTCTCACCTGTG
CCTGGGCCAGCACCTGGCGCGTCGCGAGATCATTGTTACCCTGAAAGAATGGCTGACTCGTATCCCGGAT
TTCAGCATTGCACCGGGTGCGCAGATCCAGCACAAATCTGGTATCGTTAGCGGCGTGCAGGCTCTGCCGC
TGGTTTGGGACCCGGCAACCACTAAAGCGGTTTGAGGATCTGAGACCGTACCCGGGGATCCTCTAGAGTC
GACCTGCAGGCATGCAAGCTTGGCACTGGCCGTCGTTTTACAACGTCGTGACTGGGAAAACCCTGGCGTT
ACCCAACTTAATCGCCTTGCAGCACATCCCCCTTTCGCCAGCTGGCGTAATAGCGAAGAGGCCCGCACCG
ATCGCCCTTCCCAACAGTTGCGCAGCCTGAATGGCGAATGAGCTTCTTCCGCTTCCTCGCTCACTGACTC
GCTGCGCTCGGTCGTTCGGCTGCGGCGAGCGGTATCAGCTCACTCAAAGGCGGTAATACGGTTATCCACA
GAATCAGGGGATAACGCAGGAAAGAACATGTGAGCAAAAGGCCAGCAAAAGGCCAGGAACCGTAAAAAGG
CCGCGTTGCTGGCGTTTTTCCATAGGCTCCGCCCCCCTGACGAGCATCACAAAAATCGACGCTCAAGTCA
GAGGTGGCGAAACCCGACAGGACTATAAAGATACCAGGCGTTTCCCCCTGGAAGCTCCCTCGTGCGCTCT
CCTGTTCCGACCCTGCCGCTTACCGGATACCTGTCCGCCTTTCTCCCTTCGGGAAGCGTGGCGCTTTCTC
ATAGCTCACGCTGTAGGTATCTCAGTTCGGTGTAGGTCGTTCGCTCCAAGCTGGGCTGTGTGCACGAACC
CCCCGTTCAGCCCGACCGCTGCGCCTTATCCGGTAACTATCGTCTTGAGTCCAACCCGGTAAGACACGAC
TTATCGCCACTGGCAGCAGCCACTGGTAACAGGATTAGCAGAGCGAGGTATGTAGGCGGTGCTACAGAGT
TCTTGAAGTGGTGGCCTAACTACGGCTACACTAGAAGAACAGTATTTGGTATCTGCGCTCTGCTGAAGCC
AGTTACCTTCGGAAAAAGAGTTGGTAGCTCTTGATCCGGCAAACAAACCACCGCTGGTAGCGGTGGTTTT
TTTGTTTGCAAGCAGCAGATTACGCGCAGAAAAAAAGGATCTCAAGAAGATCCTTTGATCTTTTCTACGG
GGTCTGACGCTCAGTGGAACTCCGTCGAACGGAAGATCACTTCGCAGAATAAATAAATCCTGGTGTCCCT
GTTGATACCGGGAAGCCCTGGGCCAACTTTTGGCGAAAATGAGACGTTGATCGGCACGTAAGAGGTTCCA
ACTTTCACCATAATGAAATAAGATCACTACCGGGCGTATTTTTTGAGTTATCGAGATTTTCAGGAGCTAA
GGAAGCTAAAATGGAGAAAAAAATCACTGGATATACCACCGTTGATATATCCCAATGGCATCGTAAAGAA
CATTTTGAGGCATTTCAGTCAGTTGCTCAATGTACCTATAACCAGACCGTTCAGCTGGATATTACGGCCT
TTTTAAAGACCGTAAAGAAAAATAAGCACAAGTTTTATCCGGCCTTTATTCACATTCTTGCCCGCCTGAT
GAATGCTCATCCGGAATTTCGTATGGCAATGAAAGACGGTGAGCTGGTGATATGGGATAGTGTTCACCCT
TGTTACACCGTTTTCCATGAGCAAACTGAAACGTTTTCATCGCTCTGGAGTGAATACCACGACGATTTCC
GGCAGTTTCTACACATATATTCGCAAGATGTGGCGTGTTACGGTGAAAACCTGGCCTATTTCCCTAAAGG
GTTTATTGAGAATATGTTTTTCGTCTCAGCCAATCCCTGGGTGAGTTTCACCAGTTTTGATTTAAACGTG
GCCAATATGGACAACTTCTTCGCCCCCGTTTTCACCATGGGCAAATATTATACGCAAGGCGACAAGGTGC
TGATGCCGCTGGCGATTCAGGTTCATCATGCCGTTTGTGATGGCTTCCATGTCGGCAGAATGCTTAATGA
ATTACAACAGTACTGCGATGAGTGGCAGGGCGGGGCGTAATTTTTTTAAGGCAGTTATTGGTGCCCTTAA
ACGCCTGGTTGCTACGCCTGAATAAGTGATAATAAGCGGATGAATGGCAGAAATTCAGCTTGGCCCAGTG
CCAAGCTCCAATACGCAAACCGCCTCTCCCCGCGCGTTGGCCGATTCATTAATGCAGCTGGCACGACAGG
TTTCCCGACTGGAAAGCGGGCAGTGAGCGCAACGCAATTAATGTGAGTTAGCTCACTCATTAGGCACCCC
AGGC
Features (pLannotate 1.2.2; 10 found; start..end, strand, type, name):
      1..31      +  promoter       lac promoter: promoter for the E. coli lac operon
     39..55      +  protein_bind   lac operator: The lac repressor binds to the lac operator to inhibit transcription in E. coli. This inhibition can be relieved by adding lactose or isopropyl-β-D-thiogalactopyranoside (IPTG). lac repressor encoded by lacI
    118..1362    +  CDS            camC: CPXA_PSEPU - Also known as cyp101. Experimental evidence at protein level: Swiss-Prot protein existence level 1. Involved in a camphor oxidation system. From Pseudomonas putida (Arthrobacter siderocapsulatus).
   1378..1421    +  misc_feature   MCS (fragment): pUC18/19 multiple cloning site
   1424..1578    +  CDS            lacZα (fragment): LacZα fragment of β-galactosidase; lacZ fragment
   1767..2355    -  rep_origin     ori: high-copy-number ColE1/pMB1/pBR322/pUC origin of replication
   2498..2600    +  promoter       cat promoter: promoter of the E. coli cat gene encoding chloramphenicol acetyltransferase
   2601..3257    +  CDS            cat: CAT_ECOLX - Experimental evidence at protein level: Swiss-Prot protein existence level 1. This enzyme is an effector of chloramphenicol resistance in bacteria. From Escherichia coli. This protein is used as a marker in many commonly used cloning vectors, such as pACYC184.
   3368..3456    +  CDS            lacI (fragment): lac repressor; lacI; The lac repressor binds to the lac operator to inhibit transcription in E. coli. This inhibition can be relieved by adding lactose or isopropyl-β-D-thiogalactopyranoside (IPTG).
   3469..3490    +  protein_bind   CAP binding site: CAP binding activates transcription in the presence of cAMP. E. coli catabolite activator protein
