[The description below was written by a language model from this plasmid's Addgene catalogue record and pLannotate feature annotations shown in this document.]
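Description:
pBsaGSCYP101A1 is a small (about 3.5 kb) bacterial plasmid built on the pHSG398 backbone, a pUC-style cloning vector that carries chloramphenicol rather than ampicillin resistance. It replicates in E. coli from a high-copy ColE1/pMB1-type origin and is selected through the cat gene (chloramphenicol acetyltransferase), which is driven by its own cat promoter. The remaining backbone elements are the usual remnants of the lac region: a CAP binding site, the lac promoter and lac operator, a short non-functional lacI fragment, and fragments of the pUC18/19 multiple cloning site and lacZα that lie downstream of the insert. The lacZα reading frame is therefore interrupted by the cloned gene.

The payload is an insert of roughly 1.3 kb encoding CYP101A1, also known as P450cam (camC), the cytochrome P450 monooxygenase of the Pseudomonas putida camphor oxidation system. The record lists the insert as synthetic as well as of P. putida origin. It sits in the sense orientation downstream of the lac promoter and operator, flanked by the standard M13 reverse and forward priming sites for sequencing. Because the plasmid carries only a fragment of lacI, any repression of the promoter would depend on repressor supplied by the host.

The name hints at BsaI sites and a glycine-serine linker, which would suit a donor module for assembling fusion proteins, but neither is annotated or stated in the record, and the cloning method is listed as unknown. The stated purpose is simply CYP101A1. The associated publication concerns an artificial multienzyme complex assembled on a heterotrimeric protein from Metallosphaera sedula, so this plasmid probably served as the source of the P450cam component for that work.
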