Addgene plasmid #108206: pBsaGSCYP101A1
Purpose: CYP101A1
Depositing lab: Teruyuki Nagamune. Depositing organization: The University of Tokyo. Publication: A Stable Artificial Multienzymatic Complex Using a Heterotrimeric Protein From Metallosphaera sedula. Iwata F, Hirakawa H, Nagamune T. Biotechnol J. 2018 Nov;13(11):e1700662. doi: 10.1002/biot.201700662. Epub 2018 Apr 30. PubMed 29663675.
Backbone
  Vector backbone: pHSG398
  Backbone manufacturer: TaKaRa
  Backbone size w/o insert (bp): 2230
  Total vector size (bp): 3503
  Vector type: Bacterial Expression
Growth in bacteria
  Bacterial resistance: Chloramphenicol, 25 μg/mL
  Growth temperature: 37°C
  Growth strain: DH5alpha
  Copy number: High Copy
Gene/Insert
  Gene/Insert name: CYP101A1 (alt name: P450cam)
  Species: Synthetic; Pseudomonas putida
  Insert size (bp): 1300
  Promoter: lac promoter
  Cloning method: Unknown
  Sequencing primers: 5′ M13 Reverse; 3′ M13 (-40)
Terms and licenses: Academic/Nonprofit Terms; Industry Terms: Not Available to Industry
How to cite: pBsaGSCYP101A1 was a gift from Teruyuki Nagamune (Addgene plasmid # 108206 ; http://n2t.net/addgene:108206 ; RRID:Addgene_108206)
